>Addgene plasmid #171536 | p3xFLAG-CMV-Drosha(R871) | addgene full sequence | sequence record 340164 | Addgene NGS Result
TATTACGCCAGCTGGCGAAAGGGGGATGTGCTGCAAGGCGATTAAGTTGGGTAACGCCAGGGTTTTCCCA
GTCACGACGTTGTAAAACGACGGCCAGTGCCAAGCTGATCTATACATTGAATCAATATTGGCAATTAGCC
ATATTAGTCATTGGTTATATAGCATAAATCAATATTGGCTATTGGCCATTGCATACGTTGTATCTATATC
ATAATATGTACATTTATATTGGCTCATGTCCAATATGACCGCCATGTTGACATTGATTATTGACTAGTTA
TTAATAGTAATCAATTACGGGGTCATTAGTTCATAGCCCATATATGGAGTTCCGCGTTACATAACTTACG
GTAAATGGCCCGCCTGGCTGACCGCCCAACGACCCCCGCCCATTGACGTCAATAATGACGTATGTTCCCA
TAGTAACGCCAATAGGGACTTTCCATTGACGTCAATGGGTGGAGTATTTACGGTAAACTGCCCACTTGGC
AGTACATCAAGTGTATCATATGCCAAGTCCGCCCCCTATTGACGTCAATGACGGTAAATGGCCCGCCTGG
CATTATGCCCAGTACATGACCTTACGGGACTTTCCTACTTGGCAGTACATCTACGTATTAGTCATCGCTA
TTACCATGGTGATGCGGTTTTGGCAGTACACCAATGGGCGTGGATAGCGGTTTGACTCACGGGGATTTCC
AAGTCTCCACCCCATTGACGTCAATGGGAGTTTGTTTTGGCACCAAAATCAACGGGACTTTCCAAAATGT
CGTAATAACCCCGCCCCGTTGACGCAAATGGGCGGTAGGCGTGTACGGTGGGAGGTCTATATAAGCAGAG
CTCGTTTAGTGAACCGTCAGAATTAACCATGGACTACAAAGACCATGACGGTGATTATAAAGATCATGAC
ATCGATTACAAGGATGACGATGACAAGCTTGCCGTGGCGATGCAGGGAAACACATGTCACAGAATGTCGT
TCCGCCCGGGACGAGGGTGTCCCCGAGGACGAGGAGGACATGGAGCCAGACCCCCAGCACCATCCTTTAG
GCCCCAAAATCTGAGGCTGCTTCACCCTCAGCGGCCTCCTGTGCAATATCAATATGAACCTCCAAGTGCC
CCTTCCACCACTTTCTCAAACTCTCCAGCCCCCAATTTTCTCCCTCCACGACCAGACTTTGTACCCTTCC
CCCCACCCATGCCTCCGTCAGCGCAAGGCCCTCTTCCCCCCTGCCCAATCAGGCCGCCTTTCCCCAACCA
CCAGATGAGGCACCCCTTCCCAGTTCCTCCTTGTTTTCCTCCCATGCCACCACCAATGCCTTGTCCTAAT
AACCCCCCAGTCCCTGGGGTACCTCCTGGACAAGGCACTTTCCCCTTCATGATGCCCCCTCCCTCCATGC
CTCATCCCCCGCCCCCTCCAGTCATGCCGCAGCAGGTTAATTATCAGTACCCTCCGGGCTATTCTCACCA
CAACTTCCCACCTCCCAGTTTTAATAGTTTCCAGAACAACCCTAGTTCTTTCCTGCCCAGTGCTAATAAC
AGCGGTAGTCCTCATTTCAGACATCTCCCTCCATACCCACTCCCAAAGGCTCCCAGTGAGAGAAGGTCCC
CAGAAAGGCTGAAACACTATGATGACCACAGGCACCGAGATCACAGTCATGGGCGAGGTGAGAGGCATCG
GTCCCTGGATCGGCGGGAGCGAGGCCGCAGTCCCGACAGGAGAAGACAAGACAGCCGGTACAGATCTGAT
TATGACCGAGGGAGAACACCATCTCGCCACCGCAGCTACGAACGGAGCAGAGAGCGAGAACGGGAGAGAC
ACAGGCATCGAGACAACCGAAGATCACCATCTCTGGAAAGGTCCTACAAAAAAGAGTATAAGAGATCTGG
AAGGAGTTACGGTTTATTGGTTGTTCCTGAACCTGCTGGATGCACACCAGAATTACCTGGGGAGATTATT
AAAAATACAGATTCTTGGGCCCCACCCCTGGAGATTGTGAATCATCGCTCCCCAAGTAGGGAGAAGAAGA
GAGCTCGTTGGGAGGAAGAAAAAGACCGTTGGAGTGACAACCAGAGTTCTGGCAAAGACAAGAACTATAC
CTCAATCAAGGAAAAAGAGCCCGAGGAGACCATGCCTGACAAGAATGAGGAGGAAGAAGAAGAACTTCTT
AAGCCTGTGTGGATTCGATGCACTCATTCAGAAAACTACTACTCCAGTGACCCCATGGATCAGGTGGGAG
ATTCTACAGTGGTTGGAACGAGTAGGCTTCGTGATTTATATGACAAATTTGAGGAGGAGTTGGGGAGCAG
GCAAGAAAAGGCCAAAGCTGCTCGGCCTCCGTGGGAACCTCCAAAGACGAAGCTCGATGAAGATTTAGAG
AGTTCCAGTGAATCCGAGTGTGAGTCTGATGAGGACAGCACCTGTTCTAGCAGCTCAGACTCTGAAGTTT
TTGACGTTATTGCAGAAATCAAACGCAAAAAGGCCCACCCTGACCGACTTCATGATGAACTTTGGTACAA
CGATCCAGGCCAGATGAATGATGGACCACTCTGCAAATGCAGCGCAAAGGCAAGACGCACAGGAATTAGG
CACAGCATTTATCCTGGAGAAGAGGCCATCAAGCCCTGTCGTCCTATGACCAACAATGCTGGCAGACTTT
TCCACTACCGGATCACAGTCTCCCCGCCTACGAACTTTTTAACTGACAGGCCAACTGTTATAGAATACGA
TGATCACGAGTATATCTTTGAGGGATTTTCTATGTTTGCACATGCCCCCCTGACCAATATTCCACTGTGT
AAAGTAATTAGATTCAACATAGACTACACGATTCATTTCATTGAAGAGATGATGCCGGAGAATTTTTGTG
TGAAAGGGCTTGAACTCTTTTCACTGTTCCTATTCAGAGATATTTTGGAATTATATGACTGGAATCTTAA
AGGTCCTTTGTTTGAAGACAGCCCTCCCTGCTGCCCAAGATTTCATTTCATGCCACGTTTTGTAAGATTT
CTTCCAGATGGAGGAAAGGAAGTGCTGTCCATGCACCAGATTCTCCTGTACTTGTTAAGGTGCAGCAAAG
CCCTGGTGCCTGAGGAGGAGATTGCCAATATGCTTCAGTGGGAGGAGCTGGAGTGGCAGAAATATGCAGA
AGAATGCAAAGGCATGATTGTTACCAACCCTGGGACGAAACCAAGCTCTGTCCGTATCGATCAACTGGAT
CGTGAACAGTTCAACCCCGATGTGATTACTTTTCCGATTATCGTCCACTTTGGGATACGCCCTGCACAGT
TGAGTTATGCAGGAGACCCACAGTACCAAAAACTGTGGAAGAGTTATGTGAAACTTCGCCACCTCCTAGC
AAATAGTCCCAAAGTCAAACAAACTGACAAACAGAAGCTGGCACAGAGGGAGGAAGCCCTCCAAAAAATA
CGGCAGAAGAATACAATGAGACGAGAAGTAACGGTGGAGCTAAGTAGCCAAGGATTCTGGAAAACTGGCA
TCCGTTCTGATGTCTGTCAGCATGCAATGATGCTACCTGTTCTGACCCATCATATCCGCTAAGTCGACTC
TAGAGGATCCCGGGTGGCATCCCTGTGACCCCTCCCCAGTGCCTCTCCTGGCCCTGGAAGTTGCCACTCC
AGTGCCCACCAGCCTTGTCCTAATAAAATTAAGTTGCATCATTTTGTCTGACTAGGTGTCCTTCTATAAT
ATTATGGGGTGGAGGGGGGTGGTATGGAGCAAGGGGCAAGTTGGGAAGACAACCTGTAGGGCCTGCGGGG
TCTATTGGGAACCAAGCTGGAGTGCAGTGGCACAATCTTGGCTCACTGCAATCTCCGCCTCCTGGGTTCA
AGCGATTCTCCTGCCTCAGCCTCCCGAGTTGTTGGGATTCCAGGCATGCATGACCAGGCTCAGCTAATTT
TTGTTTTTTTGGTAGAGACGGGGTTTCACCATATTGGCCAGGCTGGTCTCCAACTCCTAATCTCAGGTGA
TCTACCCACCTTGGCCTCCCAAATTGCTGGGATTACAGGCGTGAACCACTGCTCCCTTCCCTGTCCTTCT
GATTTTAAAATAACTATACCAGCAGGAGGACGTCCAGACACAGCATAGGCTACCTGGCCATGCCCAACCG
GTGGGACATTTGAGTTGCTTGCTTGGCACTGTCCTCTCATGCGTTGGGTCCACTCAGTAGATGCCTGTTG
AATTGGGTACGCGGCCAGCTTGGCTGTGGAATGTGTGTCAGTTAGGGTGTGGAAAGTCCCCAGGCTCCCC
AGCAGGCAGAAGTATGCAAAGCATGCATCTCAATTAGTCAGCAACCAGGTGTGGAAAGTCCCCAGGCTCC
CCAGCAGGCAGAAGTATGCAAAGCATGCATCTCAATTAGTCAGCAACCATAGTCCCGCCCCTAACTCCGC
CCATCCCGCCCCTAACTCCGCCCAGTTCCGCCCATTCTCCGCCCCATGGCTGACTAATTTTTTTTATTTA
TGCAGAGGCCGAGGCCGCCTCGGCCTCTGAGCTATTCCAGAAGTAGTGAGGAGGCTTTTTTGGAGGCCTA
GGCTTTTGCAAAAAGCTCCTCGAGGAACTGAAAAACCAGAAAGTTAATTCCCTATAGTGAGTCGTATTAA
ATTCGTAATCATGTCATAGCTGTTTCCTGTGTGAAATTGTTATCCGCTCACAATTCCACACAACATACGA
GCCGGAAGCATAAAGTGTAAAGCCTGGGGTGCCTAATGAGTGAGCTAACTCACATTAATTGCGTTGCGCT
CACTGCCCGCTTTCCAGTCGGGAAACCTGTCGTGCCAGCTGCATTAATGAATCGGCCAACGCGCGGGGAG
AGGCGGTTTGCGTATTGGGCGCTCTTCCGCTTCCTCGCTCACTGACTCGCTGCGCTCGGTCGTTCGGCTG
CGGCGAGCGGTATCAGCTCACTCAAAGGCGGTAATACGGTTATCCACAGAATCAGGGGATAACGCAGGAA
AGAACATGTGAGCAAAAGGCCAGCAAAAGGCCAGGAACCGTAAAAAGGCCGCGTTGCTGGCGTTTTTCCA
TAGGCTCCGCCCCCCTGACGAGCATCACAAAAATCGACGCTCAAGTCAGAGGTGGCGAAACCCGACAGGA
CTATAAAGATACCAGGCGTTTCCCCCTGGAAGCTCCCTCGTGCGCTCTCCTGTTCCGACCCTGCCGCTTA
CCGGATACCTGTCCGCCTTTCTCCCTTCGGGAAGCGTGGCGCTTTCTCATAGCTCACGCTGTAGGTATCT
CAGTTCGGTGTAGGTCGTTCGCTCCAAGCTGGGCTGTGTGCACGAACCCCCCGTTCAGCCCGACCGCTGC
GCCTTATCCGGTAACTATCGTCTTGAGTCCAACCCGGTAAGACACGACTTATCGCCACTGGCAGCAGCCA
CTGGTAACAGGATTAGCAGAGCGAGGTATGTAGGCGGTGCTACAGAGTTCTTGAAGTGGTGGCCTAACTA
CGGCTACACTAGAAGAACAGTATTTGGTATCTGCGCTCTGCTGAAGCCAGTTACCTTCGGAAAAAGAGTT
GGTAGCTCTTGATCCGGCAAACAAACCACCGCTGGTAGCGGTGGTTTTTTTGTTTGCAAGCAGCAGATTA
CGCGCAGAAAAAAAGGATCTCAAGAAGATCCTTTGATCTTTTCTACGGGGTCTGACGCTCAGTGGAACGA
AAACTCACGTTAAGGGATTTTGGTCATGAGATTATCAAAAAGGATCTTCACCTAGATCCTTTTAAATTAA
AAATGAAGTTTTAAATCAATCTAAAGTATATATGAGTAAACTTGGTCTGACAGTTACCAATGCTTAATCA
GTGAGGCACCTATCTCAGCGATCTGTCTATTTCGTTCATCCATAGTTGCCTGACTCCCCGTCGTGTAGAT
AACTACGATACGGGAGGGCTTACCATCTGGCCCCAGTGCTGCAATGATACCGCGAGACCCACGCTCACCG
GCTCCAGATTTATCAGCAATAAACCAGCCAGCCGGAAGGGCCGAGCGCAGAAGTGGTCCTGCAACTTTAT
CCGCCTCCATCCAGTCTATTAATTGTTGCCGGGAAGCTAGAGTAAGTAGTTCGCCAGTTAATAGTTTGCG
CAACGTTGTTGCCATTGCTACAGGCATCGTGGTGTCACGCTCGTCGTTTGGTATGGCTTCATTCAGCTCC
GGTTCCCAACGATCAAGGCGAGTTACATGATCCCCCATGTTGTGCAAAAAAGCGGTTAGCTCCTTCGGTC
CTCCGATCGTTGTCAGAAGTAAGTTGGCCGCAGTGTTATCACTCATGGTTATGGCAGCACTGCATAATTC
TCTTACTGTCATGCCATCCGTAAGATGCTTTTCTGTGACTGGTGAGTACTCAACCAAGTCATTCTGAGAA
TAGTGTATGCGGCGACCGAGTTGCTCTTGCCCGGCGTCAATACGGGATAATACCGCGCCACATAGCAGAA
CTTTAAAAGTGCTCATCATTGGAAAACGTTCTTCGGGGCGAAAACTCTCAAGGATCTTACCGCTGTTGAG
ATCCAGTTCGATGTAACCCACTCGTGCACCCAACTGATCTTCAGCATCTTTTACTTTCACCAGCGTTTCT
GGGTGAGCAAAAACAGGAAGGCAAAATGCCGCAAAAAAGGGAATAAGGGCGACACGGAAATGTTGAATAC
TCATACTCTTCCTTTTTCAATATTATTGAAGCATTTATCAGGGTTATTGTCTCATGAGCGGATACATATT
TGAATGTATTTAGAAAAATAAACAAATAGGGGTTCCGCGCACATTTCCCCGAAAAGTGCCACCTG
[124 nt withheld, positions 6786-6909]
C
[91 nt withheld, positions 6911-7001]
A
[49 nt withheld, positions 7003-7051]
CCTTTGACGTTGGAGTCCACGTTCTTT
[37 nt withheld, positions 7079-7115]
ACCCTATCTCGGTCTATTCTTTTGATTTATAAGGGATTTTGCCGATTTCGGCCTATTGGTTAAAAAATGA
GCTGATTTAACAAAAATTTAACGCGAATTTTAACAAAATATTAACGCTTACAATTTCCATTCGCCATTCA
GGCTGCGCAACTGTTGGGAAGGGCGATCGGTGCGGGCCTCTTCGC
Features (pLannotate 1.2.2; 17 found; start..end, strand, type, name):
    259..638     +  enhancer       CMV enhancer: human cytomegalovirus immediate early enhancer
    640..839     +  promoter       CMV promoter: human cytomegalovirus (CMV) immediate early promoter
    872..937     +  CDS            3xFLAG: three tandem FLAG® epitope tags, followed by an enterokinase cleavage site
    950..3559    +  CDS            DROSHA (fragment): RNC_HUMAN - Also known as RN3, RNASE3L, RNASEN. Experimental evidence at protein level: Swiss-Prot protein existence level 1. Ribonuclease III double-stranded (ds) RNA-specific endoribonuclease that is involved in the initial step of microRNA (miRNA) biogenesis. Component of the microprocessor complex that is required to process primary miRNA transcripts (pri-miRNAs) to release precursor miRNA (pre-miRNA) in the nucleus. Within the microprocessor complex, DROSHA cleaves the 3' and 5' strands of a stem-loop in pri- miRNAs (processing center 11 bp from the dsRNA-ssRNA junction) to release hairpi
   3563..3581    -  misc_feature   MCS (fragment): pUC18/19 multiple cloning site
   3582..4204    +  polyA_signal   hGH poly(A) signal: human growth hormone polyadenylation signal
   4233..4562    +  promoter       SV40 promoter: SV40 enhancer and early promoter
   4601..4619    -  promoter       T7 promoter: promoter for bacteriophage T7 RNA polymerase
   4657..4673    -  protein_bind   lac operator: The lac repressor binds to the lac operator to inhibit transcription in E. coli. This inhibition can be relieved by adding lactose or isopropyl-β-D-thiogalactopyranoside (IPTG). lac repressor encoded by lacI
   4681..4711    -  promoter       lac promoter: promoter for the E. coli lac operon
   4726..4747    -  protein_bind   CAP binding site: CAP binding activates transcription in the presence of cAMP. E. coli catabolite activator protein
   4760..4852    -  CDS            lacI (fragment): lac repressor; lacI; The lac repressor binds to the lac operator to inhibit transcription in E. coli. This inhibition can be relieved by adding lactose or isopropyl-β-D-thiogalactopyranoside (IPTG).
   5035..5623    -  rep_origin     ori: high-copy-number ColE1/pMB1/pBR322/pUC origin of replication
   5794..6654    -  CDS            AmpR: β-lactamase; bla; confers resistance to ampicillin, carbenicillin, and related antibiotics
   6655..6759    -  promoter       AmpR promoter: bla
   6786..7214    +  rep_origin     f1 ori (sequence partly withheld): f1 bacteriophage origin of replication; arrow indicates direction of (+) strand synthesis
   7245..99      -  CDS            lacZα (fragment) (across the origin): LacZα fragment of β-galactosidase; lacZ fragment
