[The description below was written by a language model from this plasmid's Addgene catalogue record and pLannotate feature annotations shown in this document.]
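Description:
p3xFLAG-CMV-Drosha(R871) is a mammalian expression plasmid built on the p3xFLAG-CMV 7.1 backbone that encodes a truncated form of human DROSHA, the RNase III endoribonuclease of the microprocessor complex that cleaves primary microRNA transcripts to release precursor hairpins in the nucleus. Transcription is driven by the human cytomegalovirus immediate early enhancer and promoter and terminated by the human growth hormone polyadenylation signal. An N-terminal 3xFLAG tag, which includes an enterokinase cleavage site, lies just upstream of the DROSHA coding fragment, allowing detection or immunoprecipitation of the protein with anti-FLAG reagents. The catalogue describes the mutation as a truncation at R871, and the annotated DROSHA fragment, about 2.6 kb long, fits a protein that ends near that residue and lacks the C-terminal portion of the full-length enzyme. The insert also carries several point substitutions (S30P, A135V, S201G, S321L, H13R and Q46R) that the depositor states do not affect plasmid function.

The plasmid is propagated in E. coli through a high-copy ColE1/pUC-type origin and selected with ampicillin via the β-lactamase gene. An f1 origin is present for single-stranded DNA production. The feature table also shows an SV40 enhancer/early promoter region downstream of the polyadenylation signal, but no mammalian selection marker is annotated after it, so the construct appears suited to transient transfection. Remnants of lac regulatory elements, lacZα and lacI fragments, and a T7 promoter are backbone carry-over. The associated work concerns structure–function analysis of human Drosha, and this truncation mutant is likely to be used alongside other variants to test which regions are needed for its activity.
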