Addgene plasmid #171536: p3xFLAG-CMV-Drosha(R871)
Purpose: Encodes mutant human Drosha protein
Depositing lab: Yan Zeng. Depositing organization: Nanjing Agricultural University. Publication: The insertion in the double-stranded RNA binding domain of human Drosha is important for its function. Zhang X, Li P, Lin J, Huang H, Yin B, Zeng Y. Biochim Biophys Acta Gene Regul Mech. 2017 Dec;1860(12):1179-1188. doi: 10.1016/j.bbagrm.2017.10.004. Epub 2017 Nov 3. PubMed 29109067.
Backbone
  Vector backbone: p3xFLAG-CMV 7.1
  Vector type: Mammalian Expression
Growth in bacteria
  Bacterial resistance: Ampicillin, 100 μg/mL
  Growth temperature: 37°C
  Growth strain: DH5alpha
  Copy number: High Copy
Gene/Insert
  Gene/Insert name: DROSHA
  Species: H. sapiens (human)
  Mutation: a truncation at R871. Please see depositor comments regarding: S30P, A135V, S201G, S321L, H13R and Q46R
  Entrez Gene: DROSHA (a.k.a. ETOHI2, HSA242976, RANSE3L, RN3, RNASE3L, RNASEN)
  Cloning method: Restriction Enzyme; 5′ cloning site Unknown (unknown if destroyed)
Terms and licenses: Academic/Nonprofit Terms; Industry Terms: Not Available to Industry
Depositor comments: Please note depositor confirms following mutations S30P, A135V, S201G, S321L, H13R and Q46R do not affect plasmid function.
How to cite: p3xFLAG-CMV-Drosha(R871) was a gift from Yan Zeng (Addgene plasmid # 171536 ; http://n2t.net/addgene:171536 ; RRID:Addgene_171536)
